>Addgene plasmid #168301 | HyPer7.2DAAO-NES | addgene full sequence | sequence record 330570 | Addgene NGS Result
GCCAATTCAATATGGCGTATATGGACTCATGCCAATTCAATATGGTGGATCTGGACCTGTGCCAATTCAA
TATGGCGTATATGGACTCGTGCCAATTCAATATGGTGGATCTGGACCCCAGCCAATTCAATATGGCGGAC
TTGGCACCATGCCAATTCAATATGGCGGACCTGGCACTGTGCCAACTGGGGAGGGGTCTACTTGGCACGG
TGCCAAGTTTGAGGAGGGGTCTTGGCCCTGTGCCAAGTCCGCCATATTGAATTGGCATGGTGCCAATAAT
GGCGGCCATATTGGCTATATGCCAGGATCAATATATAGGCAATATCCAATATGGCCCTATGCCAATATGG
CTATTGGCCAGGTTCAATACTATGTATTGGCCCTATGCCATATAGTATTCCATATATGGGTTTTCCTATT
GACGTAGATAGCCCCTCCCAATGGGCGGTCCCATATACCATATATGGGGCTTCCTAATACCGCCCATAGC
CACTCCCCCATTGACGTCAATGGTCTCTATATATGGTCTTTCCTATTGACGTCATATGGGCGGTCCTATT
GACGTATATGGCGCCTCCCCCATTGACGTCAATTACGGTAAATGGCCCGCCTGGCTCAATGCCCATTGAC
GTCAATAGGACCACCCACCATTGACGTCAATGGGATGGCTCATTGCCCATTCATATCCGTTCTCACGCCC
CCTATTGACGTCAATGACGGTAAATGGCCCACTTGGCAGTACATCAATATCTATTAATAGTAACTTGGCA
AGTACATTACTATTGGAAGTACGCCAGGGTACATTGGCAGTACTCCCATTGACGTCAATGGCGGTAAATG
GCCCGCGATGGCTGCCAAGTACATCCCCATTGACGTCAATGGGGAGGGGCAATGACGCAAATGGGCGTTC
CATTGACGTAAATGGGCGGTAGGCGTGCCTAATGGGAGGTCTATATAAGCAATGCTCGTTTAGGGAACCG
CCATTCTGCCTGGGGACGTCGGAGCAAGCTTGATTTAGGTGACACTATAGAATACAAGCTACTTGTTCTT
TTTGCAGGATCCCATCGATTCGAATTCGCCACCATGCACCTGGCTAATGAGGAGCAAAACGAATTGGAAG
GTGCTTTTAAGGTGGGCTTGATCTTTACCGTCGCCCCGTACTTGCTGCCTAAGTTGATCGTCAGCCTGCG
CCGCACCGCCCCGAAGGTGCCTTTGATGTTGGAGGAGAATTACACCCACACCCTTACCGAGTCACTGAAA
CGCGGCGACGTTGACGCCATCATTGTGGCAGAGCCGTTTCAAGAGCCGGGTATTGTGACTGAACCTTTGT
ATGACGAGCCGTTTTTCGTTATCGTTCCGAAGGGCCATAGCTTCGAGGAGTTGGATGCCGTTAGCCCTCG
CATGTTGGGCGAAGAACAAGTTCTGCTTCTGACCGAGGGCAACTGTATGCGTGACCAGGTGCTTAGCTCC
GCCGGCTTCAACAGCAACAACGTCTATATCATGGCCGACAAGCAGAAGAACGGCATCAAGGCCAACTTCA
AGATCCGCCACAACGTCGAGGACGGCAGCGTGCAGCTCGCCGACCACTACCAGCAGAACACCCCCATCGG
CGACGGCCCCGTGCTGCTGCCCGACAACCACTACCTGAGCTTCCAGTCCGTCCTGAGCAAAGACCCCAAC
GAGAAGCGCGATCACATGGTCCTGCTGGAGTTCGTGACCGCCGCCGGGATCACTCTCGGCATGGACGAGC
TGTACAACGTGGATGGCGGTAGCGGTGGCACCGGCAGCAAGGGCGAGGAGCTGTTCACCGGGGTGGTGCC
CATCCTGGTCGAGCTGGACGGCGACGTAAACGGCCACAAGTTCAGCGTGTCCGGCGAGGGCGAGGGCGAT
GCCACCTACGGCAAGCTGACCCTGAAGCTGATCTGCACCACCGGCAAGCTGCCCGTGCCCTGGCCCACCC
TCGTGACCACCCTCAGCTACGGCCTGAAGTGCTTCGCCCGCTACCCCGACCACATGAAGCAGCACGACTT
CTTCAAGTCCGCCATGCCCGAAGGCTACGTCCAGGAGCGCACCATCTTCTTCAAGGACGACGGCAACTAC
AAGACCCGCGCCGAGGTGAAGTTCGAGGGCGACACCCTGGTGAACCGCATCGAGCTGAAGGGCATCGGCT
TCAAGGAGGACGGCAACATCCTGGGGCACAAGCTGGAGTACAACGGCCCCAGTTGCAGCGAGCTTGCCGC
CAAACAGCGCATTCAGGGTCTCACCAACACCCTTCAAGGCTCAAGCATCAATACCATCCGCCACATGGTT
GCCAGTGGCTTGGCAATCAGCGTCTTGCCTGCCACTGCCCTTACCGAAAACGACCACATGCTGTTTAGCA
TTATCCCGTTTGAAGGCACCCCGCCTAGCCGCCGCGTTGTCCTGGCCTATCGCCGCAACTTTGTCCGCCC
TAAGGCCCTTTCAGCCATGAAAGCCGCAATTATGCAAAGCCAACTGCATGGTGTTAGCTTCATCTGCGAT
GCTAGCAGTGGTCACAGCCAGAAGAGGGTGGTCGTGCTGGGCTCCGGAGTCATCGGGCTCTCTGGCGCCC
TGATTCTCGCTAGAAAAGGCTACTCCGTGCATATCCTGGCCAGAGACTTGCCTGAGGATGTCAGCTCCCA
GACCTTCGCAAGCCCCTGGGCCGGAGCTAACTGGACACCATTTATGACCCTGACAGACGGACCCAGACAA
GCCAAGTGGGAAGAGTCCACCTTCAAGAAATGGGTGGAGCTGGTTCCCACAGGCCACGCTATGTGGCTGA
AAGGGACCAGAAGGTTTGCCCAGAATGAGGATGGCCTCCTGGGACATTGGTACAAGGACATCACCCCTAA
CTATAGGCCACTTCCACCTTCTGAATGTCCACCTGGAGCCATTGGAGTGACATACGACACCCTGAGCGTC
CACGCTCCCAAGTATTGCAGATACCTTGCCAGAGAGCTGCAGAAACTTGGGGCTACCTTCGAAAGGAGAA
CAGTGACTAGCCTGGAGCAAGCCTTCGATGGAGCTGACCTCGTGGTCAACGCCACCGGGCTGGGAGCTAA
GTCCATTGCCGGCATCGATGACCAGGCTGCCGAGCCCATTAGGGGACAGACCGTGCTTGTCAAATCTCCC
TGTAAGAGGTGCACAATGGATAGCTCCGACCCTGCTTCTCCCGCTTATATCATTCCTAGACCAGGAGGAG
AAGTGATCTGTGGCGGAACCTACGGAGTCGGCGATTGGGACCTGAGCGTGAATCCCGAAACAGTCCAAAG
GATTCTCAAGCACTGCCTGAGACTTGACCCTACCATTAGCTCCGATGGAACTATCGAGGGCATTGAAGTG
CTGAGACATAACGTTGGCCTGAGACCCGCCAGGAGAGGAGGACCTAGGGTGGAGGCTGAAAGAATCGTCT
TGCCCCTGGACCGGACCAAGAGCCCTCTCTCTCTGGGAAGAGGGTCCGCACGGGCTGCAATGGAGAAGGA
AGTGACCCTTGTCCACGCCTACGGCTTTAGTAGCGCAGGGTATCAGCAATCCTGGGGAGCCGTGGAGGAC
GTGGCTCAGCTGGTCGATGAAGCCTTCCAAAGATACCACGGCGCAGCTAGGGAGAGCCTGCCCCCCCTGG
AGCGGCTGACCCTGTAAAAGCTTGCCTCGAGCCTCTAGAACTATAGTGAGTCGTATTACGTAGATCCAGA
CATGATAAGATACATTGATGAGTTTGGACAAACCACAACTAGAATGCAGTGAAAAAAATGCTTTATTTGT
GAAATTTGTGATGCTATTGCTTTATTTGTAACCATTATAAGCTGCAATAAACAAGTTAACAACAACAATT
GCATTCATTTTATGTTTCAGGTTCAGGGGGAGGTGTGGGAGGTTTTTTAATTCGCGGCCGCGGCGCCAAT
GCATTGGGCCCGGTACCCAGCTTTTGTTCCCTTTAGTGAGGGTTAATTGCGCGCTTGGCGTAATCATGGT
CATAGCTGTTTCCTGTGTGAAATTGTTATCCGCTCACAATTCCACACAACATACGAGCCGGGAGCATAAA
GTGTAAAGCCTGGGGTGCCTAATGAGTGAGCTAACTCACATTAATTGCGTTGCGCTCACTGCCCGCTTTC
CAGTCGGGAAACCTGTCGTGCCAGCTGCATTAATGAATCGGCCAACGCGCGGGGAGAGGCGGTTTGCGTA
TTGGGCGCTCTTCCGCTTCCTCGCTCACTGACTCGCTGCGCTCGGTCGTTCGGCTGCGGCGAGCGGTATC
AGCTCACTCAAAGGCGGTAATACGGTTATCCACAGAATCAGGGGATAACGCAGGAAAGAACATGTGAGCA
AAAGGCCAGCAAAAGGCCAGGAACCGTAAAAAGGCCGCGTTGCTGGCGTTTTTCCATAGGCTCCGCCCCC
CTGACGAGCATCACAAAAATCGACGCTCAAGTCAGAGGTGGCGAAACCCGACAGGACTATAAAGATACCA
GGCGTTTCCCCCTGGAAGCTCCCTCGTGCGCTCTCCTGTTCCGACCCTGCCGCTTACCGGATACCTGTCC
GCCTTTCTCCCTTCGGGAAGCGTGGCGCTTTCTCATAGCTCACGCTGTAGGTATCTCAGTTCGGTGTAGG
TCGTTCGCTCCAAGCTGGGCTGTGTGCACGAACCCCCCGTTCAGCCCGACCGCTGCGCCTTATCCGGTAA
CTATCGTCTTGAGTCCAACCCGGTAAGACACGACTTATCGCCACTGGCAGCAGCCACTGGTAACAGGATT
AGCAGAGCGAGGTATGTAGGCGGTGCTACAGAGTTCTTGAAGTGGTGGCCTAACTACGGCTACACTAGAA
GAACAGTATTTGGTATCTGCGCTCTGCTGAAGCCAGTTACCTTCGGAAAAAGAGTTGGTAGCTCTTGATC
CGGCAAACAAACCACCGCTGGTAGCGGTGGTTTTTTTGTTTGCAAGCAGCAGATTACGCGCAGAAAAAAA
GGATCTCAAGAAGATCCTTTGATCTTTTCTACGGGGTCTGACGCTCAGTGGAACGAAAACTCACGTTAAG
GGATTTTGGTCATGAGATTATCAAAAAGGATCTTCACCTAGATCCTTTTAAATTAAAAATGAAGTTTTAA
ATCAATCTAAAGTATATATGAGTAAACTTGGTCTGACAGTTACCAATGCTTAATCAGTGAGGCACCTATC
TCAGCGATCTGTCTATTTCGTTCATCCATAGTTGCCTGACTCCCCGTCGTGTAGATAACTACGATACGGG
AGGGCTTACCATCTGGCCCCAGTGCTGCAATGATACCGCGAGACCCACGCTCACCGGCTCCAGATTTATC
AGCAATAAACCAGCCAGCCGGAAGGGCCGAGCGCAGAAGTGGTCCTGCAACTTTATCCGCCTCCATCCAG
TCTATTAATTGTTGCCGGGAAGCTAGAGTAAGTAGTTCGCCAGTTAATAGTTTGCGCAACGTTGTTGCCA
TTGCTACAGGCATCGTGGTGTCACGCTCGTCGTTTGGTATGGCTTCATTCAGCTCCGGTTCCCAACGATC
AAGGCGAGTTACATGATCCCCCATGTTGTGCAAAAAAGCGGTTAGCTCCTTCGGTCCTCCGATCGTTGTC
AGAAGTAAGTTGGCCGCAGTGTTATCACTCATGGTTATGGCAGCACTGCATAATTCTCTTACTGTCATGC
CATCCGTAAGATGCTTTTCTGTGACTGGTGAGTACTCAACCAAGTCATTCTGAGAATAGTGTATGCGGCG
ACCGAGTTGCTCTTGCCCGGCGTCAATACGGGATAATACCGCGCCACATAGCAGAACTTTAAAAGTGCTC
ATCATTGGAAAACGTTCTTCGGGGCGAAAACTCTCAAGGATCTTACCGCTGTTGAGATCCAGTTCGATGT
AACCCACTCGTGCACCCAACTGATCTTCAGCATCTTTTACTTTCACCAGCGTTTCTGGGTGAGCAAAAAC
AGGAAGGCAAAATGCCGCAAAAAAGGGAATAAGGGCGACACGGAAATGTTGAATACTCATACTCTTCCTT
TTTCAATATTATTGAAGCATTTATCAGGGTTATTGTCTCATGAGCGGATACATATTTGAATGTATTTAGA
AAAATAAACAAATAGGGGTTCCGCGCACATTTCCCCGAAAAGTGCCACCTAAATTGTAAGCGTTAATATT
TTGTTAAAATTCGCGTTAAATTTTTGTTAAATCAGCTCATTTTTTAACCAATAGGCCGAAATCGGCAAAA
TCCCTTATAAATCAAAAGAATAGACCGAGATAGGGT
[37 nt withheld, positions 6267-6303]
AAAGAACGTGGACTCCAACGTCAAAGG
[49 nt withheld, positions 6331-6379]
T
[91 nt withheld, positions 6381-6471]
G
[124 nt withheld, positions 6473-6596]
CCCATTCGCCATTCAGGCTGCGCAACTGTTGGGAAGGGCGATCGGTGCGGGCCTCTTCGCTATTACGCCA
GTCGACC
Features (pLannotate 1.2.2; 16 found; start..end, strand, type, name):
      1..978     +  promoter       CMV IE94 promoter: enhancer/promoter region of simian cytomegalovirus major immediate early transcription unit IE94
   1013..1031    +  promoter       SP6 promoter: promoter for bacteriophage SP6 RNA polymerase
   1489..2214    +  CDS            cEGFP: cEGFP is a basic (constitutively fluorescent) green fluorescent protein published in 2008, derived from Aequorea victoria.
   2533..3627    +  CDS            DAO1: OXDA_RHOTO - Experimental evidence at protein level: Swiss-Prot protein existence level 1. This enzyme can effectively convert cephalosporin C into 7- beta-(5-carboxy-5-oxopentanamido)-cephalosporinic acid. From Rhodosporidium toruloides (Yeast) (Rhodotorula gracilis).
   3681..3698    -  promoter       T7 promoter (fragment): promoter for bacteriophage T7 RNA polymerase
   3703..3837    -  polyA_signal   SV40 poly(A) signal: SV40 polyadenylation signal
   3950..3968    -  promoter       T3 promoter: promoter for bacteriophage T3 RNA polymerase
   4013..4029    -  protein_bind   lac operator: The lac repressor binds to the lac operator to inhibit transcription in E. coli. This inhibition can be relieved by adding lactose or isopropyl-β-D-thiogalactopyranoside (IPTG). lac repressor encoded by lacI
   4037..4067    -  promoter       lac promoter: promoter for the E. coli lac operon
   4082..4103    -  protein_bind   CAP binding site: CAP binding activates transcription in the presence of cAMP. E. coli catabolite activator protein
   4116..4208    -  CDS            lacI (fragment): lac repressor; lacI; The lac repressor binds to the lac operator to inhibit transcription in E. coli. This inhibition can be relieved by adding lactose or isopropyl-β-D-thiogalactopyranoside (IPTG).
   4391..4979    -  rep_origin     ori: high-copy-number ColE1/pMB1/pBR322/pUC origin of replication
   5150..6010    -  CDS            AmpR: β-lactamase; bla; confers resistance to ampicillin, carbenicillin, and related antibiotics
   6011..6115    -  promoter       AmpR promoter: bla
   6168..6596    -  rep_origin     f1 ori (sequence partly withheld): f1 bacteriophage origin of replication; arrow indicates direction of (+) strand synthesis
   6601..6667    -  CDS            lacZα (fragment): LacZα fragment of β-galactosidase; lacZ fragment
