[The description below was written by a language model from this plasmid's Addgene catalogue record and pLannotate feature annotations shown in this document.]
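Description:
HyPer7.2DAAO-NES is a mammalian expression plasmid built on the pCS2+ backbone, about 6.7 kb in total, that encodes a synthetic fusion protein for generating and detecting hydrogen peroxide in the cytoplasm of living cells. It is maintained in E. coli at high copy through a ColE1/pUC-type origin and selected with ampicillin via the β-lactamase gene. An f1 origin and remnants of the lac region (lac promoter and operator, lacZα and lacI fragments) are carried over from the backbone.

The roughly 2.6 kb insert was cloned between EcoRI and XbaI sites, both retained. It lies downstream of the simian CMV IE94 enhancer/promoter characteristic of pCS2+, and transcripts are terminated by an SV40 polyadenylation signal. The feature table identifies two coding blocks within the insert. One is a GFP-derived segment, consistent with the fluorescent protein core of the HyPer7-family H2O2 biosensor. The other is the D-amino acid oxidase of Rhodosporidium toruloides (Rhodotorula gracilis). The nuclear export signal implied by the name is not annotated separately, nor are the H2O2-sensing portions of HyPer that would flank the fluorescent protein. D-amino acid oxidase produces H2O2 when supplied with a D-amino acid substrate, so the fusion pairs a chemogenetic peroxide source with a fluorescent readout in one polypeptide, and the export signal confines it to the cytoplasm.

An SP6 promoter upstream of the insert, with T7 (fragment) and T3 promoters downstream, is standard in pCS2+ and allows in vitro transcription. The record describes the construct as a cytoplasm-targeted chemogenetic fluorescent H2O2 reporter, and the associated work examined endothelial signaling responses to compartment-specific H2O2 synthesis.
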