Addgene plasmid #168301: HyPer7.2DAAO-NES
Purpose: Chemogenetic fluorescent H2O2 reporter targeted to the cytoplasm
Depositing lab: Thomas Michel. Depositing organization: Brigham and Women's Hospital. Publication: Differential endothelial signaling responses elicited by chemogenetic H2O2 synthesis. Saeedi Saravi SS, Eroglu E, Waldeck-Weiermair M, Sorrentino A, Steinhorn B, Belousov V, Michel T. Redox Biol. 2020 Sep;36:101605. doi: 10.1016/j.redox.2020.101605. Epub 2020 Jun 16. PubMed 32590330.
Backbone
  Vector backbone: pCS2+
  Backbone size w/o insert (bp): 4095
  Total vector size (bp): 6679
  Vector type: Mammalian Expression
Growth in bacteria
  Bacterial resistance: Ampicillin, 100 μg/mL
  Growth temperature: 37°C
  Growth strain: DH5alpha
  Copy number: High Copy
Gene/Insert
  Gene/Insert name: HyPer7.2DAAO-NES
  Species: Synthetic
  Insert size (bp): 2598
  Promoter: CMV
  Cloning method: Restriction Enzyme; 5′ cloning site EcoRI (not destroyed); 3′ cloning site XbaI (not destroyed)
  Sequencing primers: 5′ CGCGATGGCTGCCAAGTACA; 3′ TGACCATGATTACGCCAAGC
Resource information
  A portion of this plasmid was derived from a plasmid made by: Partial sequence was a gift from Vsevolod Belousov Lab.
Terms and licenses: Academic/Nonprofit Terms; Industry Terms: Not Available to Industry
How to cite: HyPer7.2DAAO-NES was a gift from Thomas Michel (Addgene plasmid # 168301 ; http://n2t.net/addgene:168301 ; RRID:Addgene_168301)
